Addgene plasmid #145119: pJT169_GalL_A3AΔ186-BE3
Purpose: Expressing base editor A3AΔ186-BE3 in yeast cells
Depositing lab: Ralph Bock. Depositing organization: Max Planck Institute of Molecular Plant Physiology. Publication: Expanding the genome-targeting scope and the site selectivity of high-precision base editors. Tan J, Zhang F, Karcher D, Bock R. Nat Commun. 2020 Jan 31;11(1):629. doi: 10.1038/s41467-020-14465-z. PubMed 32005820.
Backbone
  Vector backbone: p415
  Backbone manufacturer: p415-GalL-Cas9-CYC1t (Plasmid #43804)
  Vector type: Yeast Expression, CRISPR
  Selectable markers: LEU2
Growth in bacteria
  Bacterial resistance: Ampicillin, 100 μg/mL
  Growth temperature: 37°C
  Growth strain: DH5alpha
  Copy number: High Copy
Gene/Insert
  Gene/Insert name: A3AΔ186-BE3 (alt name: A3A(1-186AA)-nCas9-UGI-NLS)
  Species: H. sapiens (human); Bacillus phage PBS2, Streptococcus pyogenes
  Insert size (bp): 4959
  Mutation: A3A(1-186AA); spCas9(D10A)
  Promoter: GalL
  Cloning method: Gibson Cloning
  Sequencing primers: 5′ T3 promoter; 3′ T7 promoter
Terms and licenses: Academic/Nonprofit Terms; Industry Terms: Not Available to Industry
How to cite: pJT169_GalL_A3AΔ186-BE3 was a gift from Ralph Bock (Addgene plasmid # 145119 ; http://n2t.net/addgene:145119 ; RRID:Addgene_145119)
