[The description below was written by a language model from this plasmid's Addgene catalogue record and pLannotate feature annotations shown in this document.]
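Description:
pJT169_GalL_A3AΔ186-BE3 is an 11.6 kb yeast expression and CRISPR plasmid built on the p415 backbone, derived from a p415-GalL-Cas9-CYC1t parent. It is an E. coli–yeast shuttle vector. In bacteria it replicates from a high-copy ColE1/pUC-type origin and is selected with ampicillin through the β-lactamase gene. In Saccharomyces cerevisiae a CEN6/ARS element gives stable, low-copy centromeric maintenance, and the LEU2 gene under its own promoter complements leucine auxotrophy. An f1 origin and remnants of the pBluescript-type lac/lacZα region are carried over from the backbone. T3 and T7 promoters flank the expression cassette and serve as sequencing primer sites.

The payload is a roughly 5 kb cytosine base editor open reading frame assembled by Gibson cloning. It consists of human APOBEC3A cytidine deaminase truncated to residues 1–186, fused to Streptococcus pyogenes Cas9 carrying the D10A nickase mutation, followed by the uracil-DNA glycosylase inhibitor (UGI) from Bacillus phage PBS2 and a nuclear localization signal. The NLS is listed in the insert name but is not separately annotated in the feature table. Expression is driven by the GalL promoter, annotated by the software as GAL1. GalL is an attenuated, galactose-inducible, Gal4-regulated GAL1 variant. Transcription ends at the CYC1 terminator.

In this BE3-type architecture, the nickase is directed by a guide RNA to a target site, the deaminase converts cytosines to uracil on the displaced strand, and UGI blocks uracil excision so that C-to-T changes are retained. No guide RNA cassette is annotated, so the guide is presumably supplied separately. The plasmid is intended for expressing this truncated-A3A base editor in yeast cells.
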