Features (pLannotate 1.2.2; 25 found; start..end, strand, type, name):
      1..589     +  rep_origin     ori: high-copy-number ColE1/pMB1/pBR322/pUC origin of replication
    772..864     +  CDS            lacI (fragment): lac repressor; lacI; The lac repressor binds to the lac operator to inhibit transcription in E. coli. This inhibition can be relieved by adding lactose or isopropyl-β-D-thiogalactopyranoside (IPTG).
    877..898     +  protein_bind   CAP binding site: CAP binding activates transcription in the presence of cAMP. E. coli catabolite activator protein
    913..943     +  promoter       lac promoter: promoter for the E. coli lac operon
    947..969     +  protein_bind   lac operator (fragment): The lac repressor binds to the lac operator to inhibit transcription in E. coli. This inhibition can be relieved by adding lactose or isopropyl-β-D-thiogalactopyranoside (IPTG). lac repressor encoded by lacI
   1012..1030    +  promoter       T3 promoter: promoter for bacteriophage T3 RNA polymerase
   1049..1468    +  promoter       GAL1 promoter: S. cerevisiae GAL1; inducible promoter, regulated by Gal4
   1483..1506    +  misc_feature   MCS (fragment): pBluescript multiple cloning site
   1513..2071    +  CDS            APOBEC3A (fragment): human cytidine deaminase (C to U editing enzyme) that efficiently edits methylated cytosines (Wang et al., 2018); human APOBEC3A; also known as hA3A; A3A
   2071..6174    +  CDS            Cas9: Cas9 (Csn1) endonuclease from the Streptococcus pyogenes Type II CRISPR/Cas system generates RNA-guided double strand breaks in DNA
   6187..6435    +  CDS            UGI: UNGI_BPPB2 - Experimental evidence at protein level: Swiss-Prot protein existence level 1. This protein binds specifically and reversibly to the host uracil-DNA glycosylase, preventing removal of uracil residues from PBS2 DNA by the host uracil-excision repair system. From Bacillus phage PBS2 (Bacteriophage PBS2).
   6484..6731    +  terminator     CYC1 terminator: S. cerevisiae CYC1; transcription terminator for CYC1
   6750..6768    -  promoter       T7 promoter: promoter for bacteriophage T7 RNA polymerase
   6776..6931    +  CDS            lacZα (fragment): LacZα fragment of β-galactosidase; lacZ fragment
   6935..7363    +  rep_origin     f1 ori (sequence partly withheld): f1 bacteriophage origin of replication; arrow indicates direction of (+) strand synthesis
   7391..7443    -  misc_feature   bom (fragment): basis of mobility region from pBR322
   7474..7551    +  CDS            YO192_YEAST (fragment): Experimental evidence at protein level: Swiss-Prot protein existence level 1. From Saccharomyces cerevisiae (strain ATCC 204508 / S288c) (Baker's yeast).
   7691..8098    +  promoter       LEU2 promoter: S. cerevisiae LEU2
   8099..9193    +  CDS            LEU2: 3-isopropylmalate dehydrogenase, required for leucine biosynthesis; S. cerevisiae LEU2; yeast auxotrophic marker
   9555..9671    -  CDS            NFS1 (fragment): NFS1_YEAST - Also known as SPL1 From Saccharomyces cerevisiae (strain ATCC 204508 / S288c) (Baker's yeast).
   9670..9720    -  misc_feature   bom (fragment): basis of mobility region from pBR322
   9822..9857    -  CDS            rop (fragment): Rop protein, which maintains plasmids at low copy number; rop
   9926..10429   -  misc_feature   CEN/ARS: S. cerevisiae CEN6 centromere fused to an autonomously replicating sequence
  10466..10570   +  promoter       AmpR promoter: bla
  10571..11431   +  CDS            AmpR: β-lactamase; bla; confers resistance to ampicillin, carbenicillin, and related antibiotics
>Addgene plasmid #145119 | pJT169_GalL_A3AΔ186-BE3 | addgene full sequence | sequence record 305923 | Addgene NGS Result
TTGAGATCCTTTTTTTCTGCGCGTAATCTGCTGCTTGCAAACAAAAAAACCACCGCTACCAGCGGTGGTT
TGTTTGCCGGATCAAGAGCTACCAACTCTTTTTCCGAAGGTAACTGGCTTCAGCAGAGCGCAGATACCAA
ATACTGTTCTTCTAGTGTAGCCGTAGTTAGGCCACCACTTCAAGAACTCTGTAGCACCGCCTACATACCT
CGCTCTGCTAATCCTGTTACCAGTGGCTGCTGCCAGTGGCGATAAGTCGTGTCTTACCGGGTTGGACTCA
AGACGATAGTTACCGGATAAGGCGCAGCGGTCGGGCTGAACGGGGGGTTCGTGCACACAGCCCAGCTTGG
AGCGAACGACCTACACCGAACTGAGATACCTACAGCGTGAGCTATGAGAAAGCGCCACGCTTCCCGAAGG
GAGAAAGGCGGACAGGTATCCGGTAAGCGGCAGGGTCGGAACAGGAGAGCGCACGAGGGAGCTTCCAGGG
GGAAACGCCTGGTATCTTTATAGTCCTGTCGGGTTTCGCCACCTCTGACTTGAGCGTCGATTTTTGTGAT
GCTCGTCAGGGGGGCGGAGCCTATGGAAAAACGCCAGCAACGCGGCCTTTTTACGGTTCCTGGCCTTTTG
CTGGCCTTTTGCTCACATGTTCTTTCCTGCGTTATCCCCTGATTCTGTGGATAACCGTATTACCGCCTTT
GAGTGAGCTGATACCGCTCGCCGCAGCCGAACGACCGAGCGCAGCGAGTCAGTGAGCGAGGAAGCGGAAG
AGCGCCCAATACGCAAACCGCCTCTCCCCGCGCGTTGGCCGATTCATTAATGCAGCTGGCACGACAGGTT
TCCCGACTGGAAAGCGGGCAGTGAGCGCAACGCAATTAATGTGAGTTAGCTCACTCATTAGGCACCCCAG
GCTTTACACTTTATGCTTCCGGCTCGTATGTTGTGTGGAATTGTGAGCGGATAACAATTTCACACAGGAA
ACAGCTATGACCATGATTACGCCAAGCGCGCAATTAACCCTCACTAAAGGGAACAAAAGCTGGAGCTCGT
GACAGCCCTCCGAAGGAAGACTCTCCTCCGTGCGTCCTCGTCTTCACCGGTCGCGTTCCTGAAACGCAGA
TGTGCCTCGCGCCGCACTGCTCCGAACAATAAAGATTCTACAATACTAGCTTTTATGGTTATGAAGAGGA
AAAATTGGCAGTAACCTGGCCCCACAAACCTTCAAATGAACGAATCAAATTAACAACCATAGGATGATAA
TGCGATTAGTTTTTTAGCCTTATTTCTGGGGTAATTAATCAGCGAAGCGATGATTTTTGATCTATTAACG
GATATATAAATGCAAAAACTGCATAACCACTTTAACTAATACTTTCAACATTTTCGGTTTGTATTACTTC
TTATTCAAATGTAATAAAAGTATCAACAAAAAATTGTTAATATACCTCTATACTTTAACGTCAAGGAGAA
AAAACCCCGGATTCTAGAACTAGTGGATCCCCCGGGAAAAAAATGGAAGCCAGCCCAGCATCCGGGCCCA
GACACTTGATGGATCCACACATATTCACTTCCAACTTTAACAATGGCATTGGAAGGCATAAGACCTACCT
GTGCTACGAAGTGGAGCGCCTGGACAATGGCACCTCGGTCAAGATGGACCAGCACAGGGGCTTTCTACAC
AACCAGGCTAAGAATCTTCTCTGTGGCTTTTACGGCCGCCATGCGGAGCTGCGCTTCTTGGACCTGGTTC
CTTCTTTGCAGTTGGACCCGGCCCAGATCTACAGGGTCACTTGGTTCATCTCCTGGAGCCCCTGCTTCTC
CTGGGGCTGTGCCGGGGAAGTGCGTGCGTTCCTTCAGGAGAACACACACGTGAGACTGCGTATCTTCGCT
GCCCGCATCTATGATTACGACCCCCTATATAAGGAGGCACTGCAAATGCTGCGGGATGCTGGGGCCCAAG
TCTCCATCATGACCTACGATGAATTTAAGCACTGCTGGGACACCTTTGTGGACCACCAGGGATGTCCCTT
CCAGCCCTGGGATGGACTAGATGAGCACAGCCAAGCCCTGATGGACAAGAAGTACTCCATTGGGCTCGCT
ATCGGCACAAACAGCGTCGGTTGGGCCGTCATTACGGACGAGTACAAGGTGCCGAGCAAAAAATTCAAAG
TTCTGGGCAATACCGATCGCCACAGCATAAAGAAGAACCTCATTGGCGCCCTCCTGTTCGACTCCGGGGA
GACGGCCGAAGCCACGCGGCTCAAAAGAACAGCACGGCGCAGATATACCCGCAGAAAGAATCGGATCTGC
TACCTGCAGGAGATCTTTAGTAATGAGATGGCTAAGGTGGATGACTCTTTCTTCCATAGGCTGGAGGAGT
CCTTTTTGGTGGAGGAGGATAAAAAGCACGAGCGCCACCCAATCTTTGGCAATATCGTGGACGAGGTGGC
GTACCATGAAAAGTACCCAACCATATATCATCTGAGGAAGAAGCTTGTAGACAGTACTGATAAGGCTGAC
TTGCGGTTGATCTATCTCGCGCTGGCGCATATGATCAAATTTCGGGGACACTTCCTCATCGAGGGGGACC
TGAACCCAGACAACAGCGATGTCGACAAACTCTTTATCCAACTGGTTCAGACTTACAATCAGCTTTTCGA
AGAGAACCCGATCAACGCATCCGGAGTTGACGCCAAAGCAATCCTGAGCGCTAGGCTGTCCAAATCCCGG
CGGCTCGAAAACCTCATCGCACAGCTCCCTGGGGAGAAGAAGAACGGCCTGTTTGGTAATCTTATCGCCC
TGTCACTCGGGCTGACCCCCAACTTTAAATCTAACTTCGACCTGGCCGAAGATGCCAAGCTTCAACTGAG
CAAAGACACCTACGATGATGATCTCGACAATCTGCTGGCCCAGATCGGCGACCAGTACGCAGACCTTTTT
TTGGCGGCAAAGAACCTGTCAGACGCCATTCTGCTGAGTGATATTCTGCGAGTGAACACGGAGATCACCA
AAGCTCCGCTGAGCGCTAGTATGATCAAGCGCTATGATGAGCACCACCAAGACTTGACTTTGCTGAAGGC
CCTTGTCAGACAGCAACTGCCTGAGAAGTACAAGGAAATTTTCTTCGATCAGTCTAAAAATGGCTACGCC
GGATACATTGACGGCGGAGCAAGCCAGGAGGAATTTTACAAATTTATTAAGCCCATCTTGGAAAAAATGG
ACGGCACCGAGGAGCTGCTGGTAAAGCTTAACAGAGAAGATCTGTTGCGCAAACAGCGCACTTTCGACAA
TGGAAGCATCCCCCACCAGATTCACCTGGGCGAACTGCACGCTATCCTCAGGCGGCAAGAGGATTTCTAC
CCCTTTTTGAAAGATAACAGGGAAAAGATTGAGAAAATCCTCACATTTCGGATACCCTACTATGTAGGCC
CCCTCGCCCGGGGAAATTCCAGATTCGCGTGGATGACTCGCAAATCAGAAGAGACCATCACTCCCTGGAA
CTTCGAGGAAGTCGTGGATAAGGGGGCCTCTGCCCAGTCCTTCATCGAAAGGATGACTAACTTTGATAAA
AATCTGCCTAACGAAAAGGTGCTTCCTAAACACTCTCTGCTGTACGAGTACTTCACAGTTTATAACGAGC
TCACCAAGGTCAAATACGTCACAGAAGGGATGAGAAAGCCAGCATTCCTGTCTGGAGAGCAGAAGAAAGC
TATCGTGGACCTCCTCTTCAAGACGAACCGGAAAGTTACCGTGAAACAGCTCAAAGAAGACTATTTCAAA
AAGATTGAATGTTTCGACTCTGTTGAAATCAGCGGAGTGGAGGATCGCTTCAACGCATCCCTGGGAACGT
ATCACGATCTCCTGAAAATCATTAAAGACAAGGACTTCCTGGACAATGAGGAGAACGAGGACATTCTTGA
GGACATTGTCCTCACCCTTACGTTGTTTGAAGATAGGGAGATGATTGAAGAACGCTTGAAAACTTACGCT
CATCTCTTCGACGACAAAGTCATGAAACAGCTCAAGAGGCGCCGATATACAGGATGGGGGCGGCTGTCAA
GAAAACTGATCAATGGGATCCGAGACAAGCAGAGTGGAAAGACAATCCTGGATTTTCTTAAGTCCGATGG
ATTTGCCAACCGGAACTTCATGCAGTTGATCCATGATGACTCTCTCACCTTTAAGGAGGACATCCAGAAA
GCACAAGTTTCTGGCCAGGGGGACAGTCTTCACGAGCACATCGCTAATCTTGCAGGTAGCCCAGCTATCA
AAAAGGGAATACTGCAGACCGTTAAGGTCGTGGATGAACTCGTCAAAGTAATGGGAAGGCATAAGCCCGA
GAATATCGTTATCGAGATGGCCCGAGAGAACCAAACTACCCAGAAGGGACAGAAGAACAGTAGGGAAAGG
ATGAAGAGGATTGAAGAGGGTATAAAAGAACTGGGGTCCCAAATCCTTAAGGAACACCCAGTTGAAAACA
CCCAGCTTCAGAATGAGAAGCTCTACCTGTACTACCTGCAGAACGGCAGGGACATGTACGTGGATCAGGA
ACTGGACATCAATCGGCTCTCCGACTACGACGTGGATCATATCGTGCCCCAGTCTTTTCTCAAAGATGAT
TCTATTGATAATAAAGTGTTGACAAGATCCGATAAAAATAGAGGGAAGAGTGATAACGTCCCCTCAGAAG
AAGTTGTCAAGAAAATGAAAAATTATTGGCGGCAGCTGCTGAACGCCAAACTGATCACACAACGGAAGTT
CGATAATCTGACTAAGGCTGAACGAGGTGGCCTGTCTGAGTTGGATAAAGCCGGCTTCATCAAAAGGCAG
CTTGTTGAGACACGCCAGATCACCAAGCACGTGGCCCAAATTCTCGATTCACGCATGAACACCAAGTACG
ATGAAAATGACAAACTGATTCGAGAGGTGAAAGTTATTACTCTGAAGTCTAAGCTGGTCTCAGATTTCAG
AAAGGACTTTCAGTTTTATAAGGTGAGAGAGATCAACAATTACCACCATGCGCATGATGCCTACCTGAAT
GCAGTGGTAGGCACTGCACTTATCAAAAAATATCCCAAGCTTGAATCTGAATTTGTTTACGGAGACTATA
AAGTGTACGATGTTAGGAAAATGATCGCAAAGTCTGAGCAGGAAATAGGCAAGGCCACCGCTAAGTACTT
CTTTTACAGCAATATTATGAATTTTTTCAAGACCGAGATTACACTGGCCAATGGAGAGATTCGGAAGCGA
CCACTTATCGAAACAAACGGAGAAACAGGAGAAATCGTGTGGGACAAGGGTAGGGATTTCGCGACAGTCC
GGAAGGTCCTGTCCATGCCGCAGGTGAACATCGTTAAAAAGACCGAAGTACAGACCGGAGGCTTCTCCAA
GGAAAGTATCCTCCCGAAAAGGAACAGCGACAAGCTGATCGCACGCAAAAAAGATTGGGACCCCAAGAAA
TACGGCGGATTCGATTCTCCTACAGTCGCTTACAGTGTACTGGTTGTGGCCAAAGTGGAGAAAGGGAAGT
CTAAAAAACTCAAAAGCGTCAAGGAACTGCTGGGCATCACAATCATGGAGCGATCAAGCTTCGAAAAAAA
CCCCATCGACTTTCTCGAGGCGAAAGGATATAAAGAGGTCAAAAAAGACCTCATCATTAAGCTTCCCAAG
TACTCTCTCTTTGAGCTTGAAAACGGCCGGAAACGAATGCTCGCTAGTGCGGGCGAGCTGCAGAAAGGTA
ACGAGCTGGCACTGCCCTCTAAATACGTTAATTTCTTGTATCTGGCCAGCCACTATGAAAAGCTCAAAGG
GTCTCCCGAAGATAATGAGCAGAAGCAGCTGTTCGTGGAACAACACAAACACTACCTTGATGAGATCATC
GAGCAAATAAGCGAATTCTCCAAAAGAGTGATCCTCGCCGACGCTAACCTCGATAAGGTGCTTTCTGCTT
ACAATAAGCACAGGGATAAGCCCATCAGGGAGCAGGCAGAAAACATTATCCACTTGTTTACTCTGACCAA
CTTGGGCGCGCCTGCAGCCTTCAAGTACTTCGACACCACCATAGACAGAAAGCGGTACACCTCTACAAAG
GAGGTCCTGGACGCCACACTGATTCATCAGTCAATTACGGGGCTCTATGAAACAAGAATCGACCTCTCTC
AGCTCGGTGGAGACTCTGGTGGTTCAACTAATTTATCTGATATTATTGAAAAAGAAACAGGTAAACAATT
AGTTATTCAAGAATCAATTTTAATGTTGCCAGAAGAAGTTGAAGAAGTTATTGGTAATAAACCAGAATCT
GATATTTTAGTTCATACTGCTTATGATGAATCTACTGATGAAAATGTTATGTTATTGACTTCAGATGCTC
CAGAATATAAACCATGGGCTTTAGTTATTCAAGATTCTAATGGTGAAAATAAAATTAAAATGTTGTCTGG
TGGTTCACCCAAGAAGAAGAGGAAGGTGTGATCTCTTCTCGAGTCATGTAATTAGTTATGTCACGCTTAC
ATTCACGCCCTCCCCCCACATCCGCTCTAACCGAAAAGGAAGGAGTTAGACAACCTGAAGTCTAGGTCCC
TATTTATTTTTTTATAGTTATGTTAGTATTAAGAACGTTATTTATATTTCAAATTTTTCTTTTTTTTCTG
TACAGACGCGTGTACGCATGTAACATTATACTGAAAACCTTGCTTGAGAAGGTTTTGGGACGCTCGAAGG
CTTTAATTTGCGGCCGGTACCCAATTCGCCCTATAGTGAGTCGTATTACGCGCGCTCACTGGCCGTCGTT
TTACAACGTCGTGACTGGGAAAACCCTGGCGTTACCCAACTTAATCGCCTTGCAGCACATCCCCCTTTCG
CCAGCTGGCGTAATAGCGAAGAGGCCCGCACCGATCGCCCTTCCCAACAGTTGCGCAGCCTGAATGGCGA
ATGG
[124 nt withheld, positions 6935-7058]
C
[91 nt withheld, positions 7060-7150]
A
[49 nt withheld, positions 7152-7200]
CCTTTGACGTTGGAGTCCACGTTCTTT
[37 nt withheld, positions 7228-7264]
ACCCTATCTCGGTCTATTCTTTTGATTTATAAGGGATTTTGCCGATTTCGGCCTATTGGTTAAAAAATGA
GCTGATTTAACAAAAATTTAACGCGAATTTTAACAAAATATTAACGCTTACAATTTCCTGATGCGGTATT
TTCTCCTTACGCATCTGTGCGGTATTTCACACCGCATATCGACCGGTCGAGGAGAACTTCTAGTATATCT
ACATACCTAATATTATTGCCTTATTAAAAATGGAATCCCAACAATTACATCAAAATCCACATTCTCTTCA
AAATCAATTGTCCTGTACTTCCTTGTTCATGTGTGTTCAAAAACGTTATATTTATAGGATAATTATACTC
TATTTCTCAACAAGTAATTGGTTGTTTGGCCGAGCGGTCTAAGGCGCCTGATTCAAGAAATATCTTGACC
GCAGTTAACTGTGGGAATACTCAGGTATCGTAAGATGCAAGAGTTCGAATCTCTTAGCAACCATTATTTT
TTTCCTCAACATAACGAGAACACACAGGGGCGCTATCGCACAGAATCAAATTCGATGACTGGAAATTTTT
TGTTAATTTCAGAGGTCGCCTGACGCATATACCTTTTTCAACTGAAAAATTGGGAGAAAAAGGAAAGGTG
AGAGCGCCGGAACCGGCTTTTCATATAGAATAGAGAAGCGTTCATGACTAAATGCTTGCATCACAATACT
TGAAGTTGACAATATTATTTAAGGACCTATTGTTTTTTCCAATAGGTGGTTAGCAATCGTCTTACTTTCT
AACTTTTCTTACCTTTTACATTTCAGCAATATATATATATATATTTCAAGGATATACCATTCTAATGTCT
GCCCCTAAGAAGATCGTCGTTTTGCCAGGTGACCACGTTGGTCAAGAAATCACAGCCGAAGCCATTAAGG
TTCTTAAAGCTATTTCTGATGTTCGTTCCAATGTCAAGTTCGATTTCGAAAATCATTTAATTGGTGGTGC
TGCTATCGATGCTACAGGTGTTCCACTTCCAGATGAGGCGCTGGAAGCCTCCAAGAAGGCTGATGCCGTT
TTGTTAGGTGCTGTGGGTGGTCCTAAATGGGGTACCGGTAGTGTTAGACCTGAACAAGGTTTACTAAAAA
TCCGTAAAGAACTTCAATTGTACGCCAACTTAAGACCATGTAACTTTGCATCCGACTCTCTTTTAGACTT
ATCTCCAATCAAGCCACAATTTGCTAAAGGTACTGACTTCGTTGTTGTCAGAGAATTAGTGGGAGGTATT
TACTTTGGTAAGAGAAAGGAAGACGATGGTGATGGTGTCGCTTGGGATAGTGAACAATACACCGTTCCAG
AAGTGCAAAGAATCACAAGAATGGCCGCTTTCATGGCCCTACAACATGAGCCACCATTGCCTATTTGGTC
CTTGGATAAAGCTAATGTTTTGGCCTCTTCAAGATTATGGAGAAAAACTGTGGAGGAAACCATCAAGAAC
GAATTCCCTACATTGAAGGTTCAACATCAATTGATTGATTCTGCCGCCATGATCCTAGTTAAGAACCCAA
CCCACCTAAATGGTATTATAATCACCAGCAACATGTTTGGTGATATCATCTCCGATGAAGCCTCCGTTAT
CCCAGGTTCCTTGGGTTTGTTGCCATCTGCGTCCTTGGCCTCTTTGCCAGACAAGAACACCGCATTTGGT
TTGTACGAACCATGCCACGGTTCTGCTCCAGATTTGCCAAAGAATAAGGTCAACCCTATCGCCACTATCT
TGTCTGCTGCAATGATGTTGAAATTGTCATTGAACTTGCCTGAAGAAGGTAAGGCCATTGAAGATGCAGT
TAAAAAGGTTTTGGATGCAGGTATCAGAACTGGTGATTTAGGTGGTTCCAACAGTACCACCGAAGTCGGT
GATGCTGTCGCCGAAGAAGTTAAGAAAATCCTTGCTTAAAAAGATTCTCTTTTTTTATGATATTTGTACA
TAAACTTTATAAATGAAATTCATAATAGAAACGACACGAAATTACAAAATGGAATATGTTCATAGGGTAG
ACGAAACTATATACGCAATCTACATACATTTATCAAGAAGGAGAAAAAGGAGGATGTAAAGGAATACAGG
TAAGCAAATTGATACTAATGGCTCAACGTGATAAGGAAAAAGAATTGCACTTTAACATTAATATTGACAA
GGAGGAGGGCACCACACAAAAAGTTAGGTGTAACAGAAAATCATGAAACTATGATTCCTAATTTATATAT
TGGAGGATTTTCTCTAAAAAAAAAAAAATACAACAAATAAAAAACACTCAATGACCTGACCATTTGATGG
AGTTTAAGTCAATACCTTCTTGAACCATTTCCCATAATGGTGAAAGTTCCCTCAAGAATTTTACTCTGTC
AGAAACGGCCTTAACGACGTAGTCGATATGGTGCACTCTCAGTACAATCTGCTCTGATGCCGCATAGTTA
AGCCAGCCCCGACACCCGCCAACACCCGCTGACGCGCCCTGACGGGCTTGTCTGCTCCCGGCATCCGCTT
ACAGACAAGCTGTGACCGTCTCCGGGAGCTGCATGTGTCAGAGGTTTTCACCGTCATCACCGAAACGCGC
GAGACGAAAGGGCCTCGTGATACGCCTATTTTTATAGGTTAATGTCATGATAATAATGGTTTCTTAGGAC
GGATCGCTTGCCTGTAACTTACACGCGCCTCGTATCTTTTAATGATGGAATAATTTGGGAATTTACTCTG
TGTTTATTTATTTTTATGTTTTGTATTTGGATTTTAGAAAGTAAATAAAGAAGGTAGAAGAGTTACGGAA
TGAAGAAAAAAAAATAAACAAAGGTTTAAAAAATTTCAACAAAAAGCGTACTTTACATATATATTTATTA
GACAAGAAAAGCAGATTAAATAGATATACATTCGATTAACGATAAGTAAAATGTAAAATCACAGGATTTT
CGTGTGTGGTCTTCTACACAGACAAGATGAAACAATTCGGCATTAATACCTGAGAGCAGGAAGAGCAAGA
TAAAAGGTAGTATTTGTTGGCGATCCCCCTAGAGTCTTTTACATCTTCGGAAAACAAAAACTATTTTTTC
TTTAATTTCTTTTTTTACTTTCTATTTTTAATTTATATATTTATATTAAAAAATTTAAATTATAATTATT
TTTATAGCACGTGATGAAAAGGACCCAGGTGGCACTTTTCGGGGAAATGTGCGCGGAACCCCTATTTGTT
TATTTTTCTAAATACATTCAAATATGTATCCGCTCATGAGACAATAACCCTGATAAATGCTTCAATAATA
TTGAAAAAGGAAGAGTATGAGTATTCAACATTTCCGTGTCGCCCTTATTCCCTTTTTTGCGGCATTTTGC
CTTCCTGTTTTTGCTCACCCAGAAACGCTGGTGAAAGTAAAAGATGCTGAAGATCAGTTGGGTGCACGAG
TGGGTTACATCGAACTGGATCTCAACAGCGGTAAGATCCTTGAGAGTTTTCGCCCCGAAGAACGTTTTCC
AATGATGAGCACTTTTAAAGTTCTGCTATGTGGCGCGGTATTATCCCGTATTGACGCCGGGCAAGAGCAA
CTCGGTCGCCGCATACACTATTCTCAGAATGACTTGGTTGAGTACTCACCAGTCACAGAAAAGCATCTTA
CGGATGGCATGACAGTAAGAGAATTATGCAGTGCTGCCATAACCATGAGTGATAACACTGCGGCCAACTT
ACTTCTGACAACGATCGGAGGACCGAAGGAGCTAACCGCTTTTTTGCACAACATGGGGGATCATGTAACT
CGCCTTGATCGTTGGGAACCGGAGCTGAATGAAGCCATACCAAACGACGAGCGTGACACCACGATGCCTG
TAGCAATGGCAACAACGTTGCGCAAACTATTAACTGGCGAACTACTTACTCTAGCTTCCCGGCAACAATT
AATAGACTGGATGGAGGCGGATAAAGTTGCAGGACCACTTCTGCGCTCGGCCCTTCCGGCTGGCTGGTTT
ATTGCTGATAAATCTGGAGCCGGTGAGCGTGGGTCTCGCGGTATCATTGCAGCACTGGGGCCAGATGGTA
AGCCCTCCCGTATCGTAGTTATCTACACGACGGGGAGTCAGGCAACTATGGATGAACGAAATAGACAGAT
CGCTGAGATAGGTGCCTCACTGATTAAGCATTGGTAACTGTCAGACCAAGTTTACTCATATATACTTTAG
ATTGATTTAAAACTTCATTTTTAATTTAAAAGGATCTAGGTGAAGATCCTTTTTGATAATCTCATGACCA
AAATCCCTTAACGTGAGTTTTCGTTCCACTGAGCGTCAGACCCCGTAGAAAAGATCAAAGGATCTTC
